Addgene plasmid #115983: pSW181 - GR-LhG4
Purpose: entry vector for GreenGate cloning method, CDS
Depositing lab: Jan Lohmann. Depositing organization: Universitaet Heidelberg. Publication: A Comprehensive Toolkit for Inducible, Cell Type-Specific Gene Expression in Arabidopsis. Schurholz AK, Lopez-Salmeron V, Li Z, Forner J, Wenzl C, Gaillochet C, Augustin S, Vilches-Barro A, Fuchs M, Gebert M, Lohmann JU, Greb T, Wolf S. Plant Physiol. 2018 Jul 19. pii: pp.18.00463. doi: 10.1104/pp.18.00463. PubMed 30026289.
Backbone
  Vector backbone: C000
  Vector type: Unspecified
Growth in bacteria
  Bacterial resistance: Ampicillin, 100 μg/mL
  Growth temperature: 37°C
  Growth strain: DH5alpha
  Copy number: High Copy
Gene/Insert
  Gene/Insert name: GR-LhG4
  Species: A. thaliana (mustard weed)
  Insert size (bp): 2223
  Cloning method: Restriction Enzyme; 5′ cloning site Unknown (unknown if destroyed); 3′ cloning site Unknown (unknown if destroyed)
Terms and licenses: Academic/Nonprofit Terms; Industry Terms: Not Available to Industry
How to cite: pSW181 - GR-LhG4 was a gift from Jan Lohmann (Addgene plasmid # 115983 ; http://n2t.net/addgene:115983 ; RRID:Addgene_115983)
