[The description below was written by a language model from this plasmid's Addgene catalogue record and pLannotate feature annotations shown in this document.]
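Description:
pSW181 - GR-LhG4 is a GreenGate entry vector of about 4.9 kb that supplies a coding-sequence (CDS) module for Golden Gate-style assembly of plant expression constructs. The backbone is listed as C000, and the vector type is otherwise unspecified. It is a small, high-copy E. coli plasmid with a ColE1/pUC-type origin and a β-lactamase gene under its own promoter for ampicillin selection. Remnants of a standard cloning vector surround the insert: lac promoter/operator and CAP site, a lacZα fragment, flanking SP6 and T7 promoters, and fragments of bom and rop. The record does not state the cloning sites used. As an entry module, the plasmid carries no annotated plant promoter or terminator; these would come from other modules during assembly.

The 2,223 bp insert encodes a chimeric, ligand-controlled transcription factor. The feature table shows three consecutive same-strand segments: a fragment of the rat glucocorticoid receptor (Nr3c1), a large fragment of E. coli lac repressor, and a truncated activation domain from yeast GAL4. The latter two correspond to the synthetic activator LhG4, in which the LacI-derived portion binds lac operator sequences and the GAL4 domain activates transcription. Fusions to a glucocorticoid receptor fragment are generally used to keep a transcription factor inactive until a glucocorticoid such as dexamethasone is applied. Although the catalogue lists the insert species as Arabidopsis thaliana, the annotated parts derive from rat, E. coli and yeast; Arabidopsis is the intended host.

According to the associated publication title, the module belongs to a toolkit for inducible, cell type-specific gene expression in Arabidopsis. There, GR-LhG4 would presumably be combined with tissue-specific promoters to drive operator-controlled effector genes on induction.
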