Features (pLannotate 1.2.2; 15 found; start..end, strand, type, name):
     96..200     +  promoter       AmpR promoter: bla
    201..1061    +  CDS            AmpR: β-lactamase; bla; confers resistance to ampicillin, carbenicillin, and related antibiotics
   1232..1820    +  rep_origin     ori: high-copy-number ColE1/pMB1/pBR322/pUC origin of replication
   2003..2095    +  CDS            lacI (fragment): lac repressor; lacI; The lac repressor binds to the lac operator to inhibit transcription in E. coli. This inhibition can be relieved by adding lactose or isopropyl-β-D-thiogalactopyranoside (IPTG).
   2108..2129    +  protein_bind   CAP binding site: CAP binding activates transcription in the presence of cAMP. E. coli catabolite activator protein
   2144..2174    +  promoter       lac promoter: promoter for the E. coli lac operon
   2182..2198    +  protein_bind   lac operator: The lac repressor binds to the lac operator to inhibit transcription in E. coli. This inhibition can be relieved by adding lactose or isopropyl-β-D-thiogalactopyranoside (IPTG). lac repressor encoded by lacI
   2212..2230    +  promoter       SP6 promoter: promoter for bacteriophage SP6 RNA polymerase
   2254..3126    +  CDS            Nr3c1 (fragment): GCR_RAT - Also known as Grl. Experimental evidence at protein level: Swiss-Prot protein existence level 1. [Isoform A]: Has transcriptional activation and repression activity. Mediates glucocorticoid-induced apoptosis. Promotes accurate chromosome segregation during mitosis. May act as a tumor suppressor. May play a negative role in adipogenesis through the regulation of lipolytic and antilipogenic gene expression. From Rattus norvegicus (Rat).
   3136..4119    +  CDS            lacI (fragment): LACI_ECOLI - Experimental evidence at protein level: Swiss-Prot protein existence level 1. Repressor of the lactose operon. Binds allolactose as an inducer. From Escherichia coli (strain K12).
   4135..4477    +  CDS            GAL4 activation domain (fragment): activation domain of the GAL4 transcriptional activator; Saccharomyces cerevisiae GAL4 (truncated)
   4498..4516    -  promoter       T7 promoter: promoter for bacteriophage T7 RNA polymerase
   4518..4670    +  CDS            lacZα (fragment): LacZα fragment of β-galactosidase; lacZ fragment
   4676..4775    -  misc_feature   bom (fragment): basis of mobility region from pBR322
   4877..1       -  CDS            rop (fragment) (across the origin): Rop protein, which maintains plasmids at low copy number; rop
>Addgene plasmid #115983 | pSW181 - GR-LhG4 | addgene full sequence | sequence record 227127 | Addgene NGS Result
GACGAAAGGGCCTCGTGATACGCCTATTTTTATAGGTTAATGTCATGATAATAATGGTTTCTTAGACGTC
AGGTGGCACTTTTCGGGGAAATGTGCGCGGAACCCCTATTTGTTTATTTTTCTAAATACATTCAAATATG
TATCCGCTCATGAGACAATAACCCTGATAAATGCTTCAATAATATTGAAAAAGGAAGAGTATGAGTATTC
AACATTTCCGTGTCGCCCTTATTCCCTTTTTTGCGGCATTTTGCCTTCCTGTTTTTGCTCACCCAGAAAC
GCTGGTGAAAGTAAAAGATGCTGAAGATCAGTTGGGTGCACGAGTGGGTTACATCGAACTGGATCTCAAC
AGCGGTAAGATCCTTGAGAGTTTTCGCCCCGAAGAACGTTTTCCAATGATGAGCACTTTTAAAGTTCTGC
TATGTGGCGCGGTATTATCCCGTATTGACGCCGGGCAAGAGCAACTCGGTCGCCGCATACACTATTCTCA
GAATGACTTGGTTGAGTACTCACCAGTCACAGAAAAGCATCTTACGGATGGCATGACAGTAAGAGAATTA
TGCAGTGCTGCCATAACCATGAGTGATAACACTGCGGCCAACTTACTTCTGACAACGATCGGAGGACCGA
AGGAGCTAACCGCTTTTTTGCACAACATGGGGGATCATGTAACTCGCCTTGATCGTTGGGAACCGGAGCT
GAATGAAGCCATACCAAACGACGAGCGTGACACCACGATGCCTGTAGCAATGGCAACAACGTTGCGCAAA
CTATTAACTGGCGAACTACTTACTCTAGCTTCCCGGCAACAATTAATAGACTGGATGGAGGCGGATAAAG
TTGCAGGACCACTTCTGCGCTCGGCCCTTCCGGCTGGCTGGTTTATTGCTGATAAATCTGGAGCCGGTGA
GCGTGGCTCTCGAGGTATCATTGCAGCACTGGGGCCAGATGGTAAGCCCTCCCGTATCGTAGTTATCTAC
ACGACGGGGAGTCAGGCAACTATGGATGAACGAAATAGACAGATCGCTGAGATAGGTGCCTCACTGATTA
AGCATTGGTAACTGTCAGACCAAGTTTACTCATATATACTTTAGATTGATTTAAAACTTCATTTTTAATT
TAAAAGGATCTAGGTGAAGATCCTTTTTGATAATCTCATGACCAAAATCCCTTAACGTGAGTTTTCGTTC
CACTGAGCGTCAGACCCCGTAGAAAAGATCAAAGGATCTTCTTGAGATCCTTTTTTTCTGCGCGTAATCT
GCTGCTTGCAAACAAAAAAACCACCGCTACCAGCGGTGGTTTGTTTGCCGGATCAAGAGCTACCAACTCT
TTTTCCGAAGGTAACTGGCTTCAGCAGAGCGCAGATACCAAATACTGTTCTTCTAGTGTAGCCGTAGTTA
GGCCACCACTTCAAGAACTCTGTAGCACCGCCTACATACCTCGCTCTGCTAATCCTGTTACCAGTGGCTG
CTGCCAGTGGCGATAAGTCGTGTCTTACCGGGTTGGACTCAAGACGATAGTTACCGGATAAGGCGCAGCG
GTCGGGCTGAACGGGGGGTTCGTGCACACAGCCCAGCTTGGAGCGAACGACCTACACCGAACTGAGATAC
CTACAGCGTGAGCTATGAGAAAGCGCCACGCTTCCCGAAGGGAGAAAGGCGGACAGGTATCCGGTAAGCG
GCAGGGTCGGAACAGGAGAGCGCACGAGGGAGCTTCCAGGGGGAAACGCCTGGTATCTTTATAGTCCTGT
CGGGTTTCGCCACCTCTGACTTGAGCGTCGATTTTTGTGATGCTCGTCAGGGGGGCGGAGCCTATGGAAA
AACGCCAGCAACGCGGCCTTTTTACGGTTCCTGGCCTTTTGCTGGCCTTTTGCTCACATGTTCTTTCCTG
CGTTATCCCCTGATTCTGTGGATAACCGTATTACCGCCTTTGAGTGAGCTGATACCGCTCGCCGCAGCCG
AACGACCGAGCGCAGCGAGTCAGTGAGCGAGGAAGCGGAAGAGCGCCCAATACGCAAACCGCCTCTCCCC
GCGCGTTGGCCGATTCATTAATGCAGCTGGCACGACAGGTTTCCCGACTGGAAAGCGGGCAGTGAGCGCA
ACGCAATTAATGTGAGTTAGCTCACTCATTAGGCACCCCAGGCTTTACACTTTATGCTTCCGGCTCGTAT
GTTGTGTGGAATTGTGAGCGGATAACAATTTCACACGAGCTATTTAGGTGACACTATAGAAGTGAAGCTT
GGTCTCAGGCTCCATGGCTAGTGAAGCTCGAAAAACAAAGAAAAAAATCAAAGGGATTCAGCAAGCCACT
GCAGGAGTCTCACAAGACACTTCGGAAAATCCTAACAAAACAATAGTTCCTGCAGCATTACCACAGCTCA
CCCCTACCTTGGTGTCACTGCTGGAGGTGATTGAACCCGAGGTGTTGTATGCAGGATATGATAGCTCTGT
TCCAGATTCAGCATGGAGAATTATGACCACACTCAACATGTTAGGTGGGCGTCAAGTGATTGCAGCAGTG
AAATGGGCAAAGGCGATACCAGGCTTCAGAAACTTACACCTGGATGACCAAATGACCCTGCTACAGTACT
CATGGATGTTTCTCATGGCATTTGCCCTGGGTTGGAGATCATACAGACAATCAAGTGGAAACCTGCTCTG
CTTTGCTCCTGATCTGATTATTAATGAGCAGAGAATGTCTCTACCCTGCATGTATGACCAATGTAAACAC
ATGCTGTTTGTCTCCTCTGAATTACAAAGATTGCAGGTATCCTATGAAGAGTATCTCTGTATGAAAACCT
TACTGCTTCTCTCCTCAGTTCCTAAGGAAGGTCTGAAGAGCCAAGAGTTATTTGATGAGATTCGAATGAC
TTATATCAAAGAGCTAGGAAAAGCCATCGTCAAAAGGGAAGGGAACTCCAGTCAGAACTGGCAACGGTTT
TACCAACTGACAAAGCTTCTGGACTCCATGCATGAGGTGGTTGAGAATCTCCTTACCTACTGCTTCCAGA
CATTTTTGGATAAGACCATGAGTATTGAATTCCCAGAGATGTTAGCTGAAATCATCACTAATCAGATACC
AAAATATTCAAATGGAAATATCAAAAAGCTTCTGTTTCATCAAAAATCTACTAGCAAACCGGTAACGTTA
TACGACGTCGCTGAATACGCCGGCGTTTCTCATCAAACCGTTTCTAGAGTGGTTAACCAGGCTTCACATG
TTAGCGCTAAAACCCGGGAAAAAGTTGAAGCTGCCATGGCTGAGCTCAACTACATCCCGAACCGTGTTGC
GCAGCAGCTGGCTGGTAAACAAAGCTTGCTGATCGGTGTCGCGACCTCGAGCTTGGCCCTGCACGCGCCG
TCGCAAATTGTCGCGGCGATTAAATCTCGCGCCGATCAACTGGGTGCCAGCGTGGTGGTGTCGATGGTAG
AACGAAGCGGCGTCGAAGCCTGTAAAGCGGCGGTGCACAATCTTCTCGCGCAACGCGTCAGTGGGCTGAT
CATTAACTATCCGCTGGATGACCAGGATGCCATTGCTGTGGAAGCTGCCTGCACTAATGTTCCGGCGTTA
TTTCTTGATGTCTCTGACCAGACACCCATCAACAGTATTATTTTCTCCCATGAAGACGGTACGCGACTGG
GCGTGGAGCATCTGGTCGCATTGGGTCACCAGCAAATCGCGCTGTTAGCGGGCCCATTAAGTTCTGTCTC
GGCGCGTCTGCGTCTGGCTGGCTGGCATAAATATCTCACTCGCAATCAAATTCAGCCGATAGCGGAACGG
GAAGGCGACTGGAGTGCCATGTCCGGTTTTCAACAAACCATGCAAATGCTGAATGAGGGCATCGTTCCCA
CTGCGATGCTGGTTGCCAACGATCAGATGGCGCTGGGCGCAATGCGCGCCATTACCGAGTCCGGGCTGCG
CGTTGGTGCGGATATCTCGGTAGTGGGATACGACGATACCGAAGACAGCTCATGTTATATCCCGCCGTTA
ACCACCATCAAACAGGATTTTCGCCTGCTGGGGCAAACCAGCGTGGACCGCTTGCTGCAACTCTCTCAGG
GCCAGGCGGTGAAGGGCAATCAGCTGTTGCCCGTCTCACTGGTGAAAAGAAAAACCACTAGTGGATCGGA
ATTCGCCAATTTTAATCAAAGTGGGAATATTGCTGATAGCTCATTGTCCTTCACTTTCACTAACAGTAGC
AACGGTCCGAACCTCATAACAACTCAAACAAATTCTCAAGCGCTTTCACAACCAATTGCCTCCTCTAACG
TTCATGATAACTTCATGAATAATGAAATCACGGCTAGTAAAATTGATGATGGTAATAATTCAAAACCACT
GTCACCTGGTTGGACGGACCAAACTGCGTATAACGCGTTTGGAATCACTACAGGGATGTTTAATACCACT
ACAATGGATGATGTATATAACTATCTATTCGATGATGAAGATACCCCACCAAACCCAAAAAAAGAGTCAG
TGAGACCGAATTCTCGCCCTATAGTGAGTCGTATTACCTGGCCGTCGTTTTACAACGTCGTGACTGGGAA
AACCCTGGCGTTACCCAACTTAATCGCCTTGCAGCACATCCCCCTTTCGCCAGCTGGCGTAATAGCGAAG
AGGCCCGCACCGATCGCCCTTCCCAACAGTTGCGCAGCCTGAATGGCGAATGGCGCCTGATGCGGTATTT
TCTCCTTACGCATCTGTGCGGTATTTCACACCGCATATGGTGCACTCTCAGTACAATCTGCTCTGATGCC
GCATAGTTAAGCCAGCCCCGACACCCGCCAACACCCGCTGACGCGCCCTGACGGGCTTGTCTGCTCCCGG
CATCCGCTTACAGACAAGCTGTGACCGTCTCCGGGAGCTGCATGTGTCAGAGGTTTTCACCGTCATCACC
GAAACGCGCGA
